>Addgene plasmid #211849 | pUPD2-N-L-mCherry2 (B5) | addgene full sequence | sequence record 417749 | Addgene NGS Result
TAGAGCGATGAGTGGTCTCGTTCGGAGGAGGTGGCTCATCTGGCGGAGGTATGGTGAGTAAGGGTGAAGA
AGATAATATGGCAATAATTAAAGAATTTATGCGTTTTAAAGTCCATATGGAAGGATCAGTCAATGGTCAT
GAATTCGAAATTGAGGGGGAAGGTGAAGGAAGGCCGTATGAGGGGACTCAGACCGCTAAACTCAAGGTGA
CCAAGGGTGGGCCTTTGCCGTTTGCATGGGATATCCTCTCTCCACAATTTATGTATGGATCAAAGGCTTA
CGTCAAGCACCCGGCTGACATACCTGACTATCTTAAACTCTCTTTCCCGGAAGGTTTTAAGTGGGAAAGA
GTGATGAATTTCGAAGATGGTGGGGTTGTGACCGTTACACAAGATTCAAGTCTGCAGGATGGAGAGTTTA
TTTACAAGGTTAAACTCAGAGGTACCAATTTCCCGTCTGACGGGCCTGTGATGCAAAAAAAGACTATGGG
GTGGGAGGCCTCTTCAGAAAGAATGTATCCTGAGGATGGAGCACTCAAGGGTGAAATTAAACAAAGATTG
AAGCTTAAAGATGGAGGTCATTATGACGCCGAAGTGAAAACTACATATAAGGCAAAGAAGCCAGTCCAAT
TGCCGGGAGCATATAATGTGAATATTAAACTCGATATCACCTCTCACAATGAAGATTATACTATCGTCGA
ACAGTATGAAAGGGCCGAAGGTCGTCATTCAACCGGAGGTATGGATGAGCTCTATAAGTGAGCTTTGAGA
CCACTCATCGCGACTAGTAGCGGCCGCTGCAGTCCGGCAAAAAAGGGCAAGGTGTCACCACCCTGCCCTT
TTTCTTTAAAACCGAAAAGATTACTTCGCGTTATGCAGGCTTCCTCGCTCACTGACTCGCTGCGCTCGGT
CGTTCGGCTGCGGCGAGCGGTATCAGCTCACTCAAAGGCGGTAATACGGTTATCCACAGAATCAGGGGAT
AACGCAGGAAAGAACATGTGAGCAAAAGGCCAGCAAAAGGCCAGGAACCGTAAAAAGGCCGCGTTGCTGG
CGTTTTTCCACAGGCTCCGCCCCCCTGACGAGCATCACAAAAATCGACGCTCAAGTCAGAGGTGGCGAAA
CCCGACAGGACTATAAAGATACCAGGCGTTTCCCCCTGGAAGCTCCCTCGTGCGCTCTCCTGTTCCGACC
CTGCCGCTTACCGGATACCTGTCCGCCTTTCTCCCTTCGGGAAGCGTGGCGCTTTCTCATAGCTCACGCT
GTAGGTATCTCAGTTCGGTGTAGGTCGTTCGCTCCAAGCTGGGCTGTGTGCACGAACCCCCCGTTCAGCC
CGACCGCTGCGCCTTATCCGGTAACTATCGTCTTGAGTCCAACCCGGTAAGACACGACTTATCGCCACTG
GCAGCAGCCACTGGTAACAGGATTAGCAGAGCGAGGTATGTAGGCGGTGCTACAGAGTTCTTGAAGTGGT
GGCCTAACTACGGCTACACTAGAAGAACAGTATTTGGTATCTGCGCTCTGCTGAAGCCAGTTACCTTCGG
AAAAAGAGTTGGTAGCTCTTGATCCGGCAAACAAACCACCGCTGGTAGCGGTGGTTTTTTTGTTTGCAAG
CAGCAGATTACGCGCAGAAAAAAAGGATCTCAAGAAGATCCTTTGATCTTTTCTACGGGGTCTGACGCTC
AGTGGAACGAAAACTCACGTTAAGGGATTTTGGTCATGAGATTATCAAAAAGGATCTTCACCTAGATCCT
TTTAAATTAAAAATGAAGTTTTAAATCAATCTAAAGTATATATGAGTAAACTTGGTCTGACAGCTCGAGG
CTTGGATTCTCACCAATAAAAAACGCCCGGCGGCAACCGAGCGTTCTGAACAAATCCAGATGGAGTTCTG
AGGTCATTACTGGATCTATCAACAGGAGTCCAAGCGAGCTCGATATCAAATTACGCCCCGCCCTGCCACT
CGTCGCAGTACTGTTGTAATTCATTAAGCATTCTGCCGACATGGAAGCCATCACAAACGGCATGATGAAC
CTGAATCGCCAGCGGCATCAGCACCTTGTCGCCTTGCGTATAATATTTGCCCATGGTGAAAACGGGGGCG
AAGAAGTTGTCCATATTGGCCACGTTTAAATCAAAACTGGTGAAACTCACCCAGGGATTGGCTGATACGA
AAAACATATTCTCAATAAACCCTTTAGGGAAATAGGCCAGGTTTTCACCGTAACACGCCACATCTTGCGA
ATATATGTGTAGAAACTGCCGGAAATCGTCGTGGTATTCACTCCAGAGTGATGAAAACGTTTCAGTTTGC
TCATGGAAAACGGTGTAACAAGGGTGAACACTATCCCATATCACCAGCTCACCGTCTTTCATTGCCATAC
GAAATTCCGGATGAGCATTCATCAGGCGGGCAAGAATGTGAATAAAGGCCGGATAAAACTTGTGCTTATT
TTTCTTTACGGTCTTTAAAAAGGCCGTAATATCCAGCTGAACGGTCTGGTTATAGGTACATTGAGCAACT
GACTGAAATGCCTCAAAATGTTCTTTACGATGCCATTGGGATATATCAACGGTGGTATATCCAGTGATTT
TTTTCTCCATTTTAGCTTCCTTAGCTCCTGAAAATCTCGATAACTCAAAAAATACGCCCGGTAGTGATCT
TATTTCATTATGGTGAAAGTTGGAACCTCTTACGTGCCCGATCAACTCGAGTGCCACCTGACGTCTAAGA
AACCATTATTATCATGACATTAACCTATAAAAATAGGCGTATCACGAGGCAGAATTTCAGATAAAAAAAA
TCCTTAGCTTTCGCTAAGGATGATTTCTGGAATTCGCGGCCGCTTC
Features (pLannotate 1.2.2; 9 found; start..end, strand, type, name):
     51..758     +  CDS            mCherry: mCherry is a basic (constitutively fluorescent) red fluorescent protein published in 2004, derived from Discosoma sp.. It is reported to be a very rapidly-maturing monomer with low acid sensitivity.
    783..802     +  misc_feature   BioBrick suffix: universal suffix for all parts
    803..860     +  terminator     his operon terminator: This putative transcriptin terminator from the E. coli his operon has a 2-bp deletion introduced during synthesis. Its efficiency has not been determined.
   1055..1643    -  rep_origin     ori: high-copy-number ColE1/pMB1/pBR322/pUC origin of replication
   1826..1920    -  terminator     lambda t0 terminator: transcription terminator from phage lambda
   1944..2600    -  CDS            cat: CAT_ECOLX - Experimental evidence at protein level: Swiss-Prot protein existence level 1. This enzyme is an effector of chloramphenicol resistance in bacteria. From Escherichia coli. This protein is used as a marker in many commonly used cloning vectors, such as pACYC184.
   2601..2698    -  promoter       cat promoter: promoter of the E. coli cat gene encoding chloramphenicol acetyltransferase
   2784..2827    -  terminator     bacterial terminator: putative bacterial transcription terminator
   2830..5       +  misc_feature   BioBrick prefix (across the origin): BioBrick prefix for parts that do not start with "ATG"
