[The description below was written by a language model from this plasmid's Addgene catalogue record and pLannotate feature annotations shown in this document.]
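Description:
pUPD2-N-L-mCherry2 (B5) is a small (about 2.8 kb) synthetic-biology part plasmid in which an mCherry coding sequence has been "domesticated" into pUPD2, the universal part-entry vector of the GoldenBraid modular cloning system for plants. The plasmid replicates only in E. coli. It carries a high-copy ColE1/pUC-type origin and a chloramphenicol acetyltransferase (cat) gene driven by its own promoter and followed by the lambda t0 terminator, giving chloramphenicol selection. The cloning region is flanked by BioBrick prefix and suffix sequences and by bacterial transcription terminators, including a his operon terminator downstream of the insert. These terminators insulate the stored part from read-through transcription.

The payload is a promoterless mCherry open reading frame, encoding the monomeric, fast-maturing red fluorescent protein derived from Discosoma. No plant or bacterial promoter is annotated upstream of it, so the plasmid serves to store a standardized part and is not an expression construct. The insert was introduced through BsmBI sites that were destroyed during cloning, as is typical of Type IIS domestication. The "B5" in the name most likely denotes a standard GoldenBraid grammar position, and "N-L" may indicate a linker on the N-terminal side of mCherry. The record does not define these terms, and no linker is annotated, though the catalogue lists mCherry as a C-terminal tag.

The part is intended to be combined with promoter, coding and terminator modules to build mCherry fusion transcription units. It was deposited with work on an inducible targeted protein degradation system in plants.
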