Addgene plasmid #211849: pUPD2-N-L-mCherry2 (B5)
Purpose: CDS for mCherry in domestication vector
Depositing lab: Marcela Rojas-Pierce. Depositing organization: North Carolina State University. Publication: Rapid depletion of target proteins in plants by an inducible protein degradation system. Huang L, Rojas-Pierce M. Plant Cell. 2024 Mar 6:koae072. doi: 10.1093/plcell/koae072. PubMed 38446628.
Backbone
  Vector backbone: pUPD2
  Backbone manufacturer: Diego Orzaez Lab
  Backbone size w/o insert (bp): 2105
  Vector type: Synthetic Biology
Growth in bacteria
  Bacterial resistance: Chloramphenicol, 25 μg/mL
  Growth temperature: 37°C
  Growth strain: DH5alpha
  Copy number: High Copy
Gene/Insert
  Gene/Insert name: mCherry
  Species: Synthetic
  Tag / fusion protein: mCherry (C terminal on insert)
  Cloning method: Restriction Enzyme; 5′ cloning site BsmBI (destroyed during cloning); 3′ cloning site BsmBI (destroyed during cloning)
Terms and licenses: Academic/Nonprofit Terms; Industry Terms: Not Available to Industry
Depositor comments: Rojas-Pierce Lab plasmid pMRP1092
How to cite: pUPD2-N-L-mCherry2 (B5) was a gift from Marcela Rojas-Pierce (Addgene plasmid # 211849 ; http://n2t.net/addgene:211849 ; RRID:Addgene_211849)
